Addgene plasmid #236171: JPZF10 CMV-TO-SCN1A-372-NZF
Purpose: Plasmid encoding the SCN1A-372 zinc finger array attached by a GS linker to the NZF transcriptional activation domain, under control of CMV promoter with two TetR binding sites
Depositing lab: Xiaojing Gao. Depositing organization: Stanford University. Publication: Machine-guided dual-objective protein engineering for deimmunization and therapeutic functions. Wolfsberg E, Paul JS, Tycko J, Chen B, Bassik MC, Bintu L, Alizadeh AA, Gao XJ. Cell Syst. 2025 Jul 16;16(7):101299. doi: 10.1016/j.cels.2025.101299. Epub 2025 Jun 3. PubMed 40466641.
Backbone
  Vector backbone: FLP-IN
  Vector type: Mammalian Expression
  Selectable markers: Hygromycin
Growth in bacteria
  Bacterial resistance: Ampicillin, 100 μg/mL
  Growth temperature: 37°C
  Growth strain: DH5alpha
  Copy number: High Copy
Gene/Insert
  Gene/Insert name: SCN1A-372-NZF
  Species: Synthetic
  Promoter: CMV promoter with two TetR binding sites
  Cloning method: Gibson Cloning
Terms and licenses: Academic/Nonprofit Terms; Industry Terms: Not Available to Industry
Depositor comments: See https://benchling.com/s/seq-9gbRaNkWcMW7nyl25UcJ?m=slm-4F1sW6BNiBeDoZFPUwm6for annotated sequence. Please visit https://doi.org/10.1101/2025.02.24.639918 for bioRxiv preprint.
How to cite: JPZF10 CMV-TO-SCN1A-372-NZF was a gift from Xiaojing Gao (Addgene plasmid # 236171 ; http://n2t.net/addgene:236171 ; RRID:Addgene_236171)
