[The description below was written by a language model from this plasmid's Addgene catalogue record and pLannotate feature annotations shown in this document.]
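Description:
JPZF10 CMV-TO-SCN1A-372-NZF is a 6.3 kb mammalian expression plasmid built on a Flp-In backbone and assembled by Gibson cloning. It is propagated in E. coli through a high-copy ColE1/pUC-type origin with ampicillin selection (AmpR under its own bla promoter). For mammalian cells it carries an FRT site placed directly upstream of a hygromycin resistance coding sequence followed by an SV40 polyadenylation signal. No complete promoter is annotated in front of HygR. This matches the usual Flp-In design, in which FLP-mediated recombination into a genomic FRT landing pad supplies the promoter and start codon, so that hygromycin resistance reports correct single-copy integration. Fragments of f1 ori, the lac promoter/operator region and other elements are backbone remnants.

The payload is a synthetic transcriptional activator driven by the CMV enhancer and immediate early promoter, followed by two tet operator sites. The annotation tool labels these as PLtetO-1 fragments. This "CMV-TO" arrangement is repressed in cells expressing TetR and induced by tetracycline or doxycycline, and it is constitutive in cells lacking the repressor. The open reading frame encodes the SCN1A-372 zinc finger array, part of which is detected as a ZIM2-like zinc finger match. A GS linker joins it to the NZF activation domain. The feature table shows three consecutive human-derived segments from NCOA3, ZNF473 and FOXO6 in this region, which appear to make up the tripartite NZF domain. Transcription terminates at a bGH polyadenylation signal.

The array's name suggests it targets the SCN1A locus, though the record does not state the binding site. The associated publication concerns machine-guided protein engineering for deimmunization while preserving therapeutic function. The plasmid therefore provides inducible, site-specifically integrable expression of a compact, human-derived zinc finger activator.
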