Features (pLannotate 1.2.2; 25 found; start..end, strand, type, name):
      4..383     +  enhancer       CMV enhancer: human cytomegalovirus immediate early enhancer
    384..587     +  promoter       CMV promoter: human cytomegalovirus (CMV) immediate early promoter
    589..608     +  promoter       PLtetO-1 promoter (fragment): modified phage lambda PL promoter with tet operator sites (Lutz and Bujard, 1997)
    610..629     +  promoter       PLtetO-1 promoter (fragment): modified phage lambda PL promoter with tet operator sites (Lutz and Bujard, 1997)
    637..670     +  promoter       TRE3GV promoter (fragment): 3rd-generation Tet-responsive promoter that can be activated by binding of Tet-On® 3G, optimized for retroviral and lentiviral vectors
    769..1002    +  CDS            ZIM2 (fragment): ZIM2_HUMAN - Also known as ZNF656. Experimental evidence at protein level: Swiss-Prot protein existence level 1. May be involved in transcriptional regulation. From Homo sapiens (Human).
   1474..1620    +  CDS            NCOA3 (fragment): NCOA3_HUMAN - Also known as AIB1, BHLHE42, RAC3, TRAM1. Experimental evidence at protein level: Swiss-Prot protein existence level 1. Nuclear receptor coactivator that directly binds nuclear receptors and stimulates the transcriptional activities in a hormone- dependent fashion. Plays a central role in creating a multisubunit coactivator complex, which probably acts via remodeling of chromatin. Involved in the coactivation of different nuclear receptors, such as for steroids (GR and ER), retinoids (RARs and RXRs), thyroid hormone (TRs), vitamin D3 (VDR) and prostanoids (PPARs). Displays histon
   1636..1779    +  CDS            ZNF473 (fragment): ZN473_HUMAN - Also known as KIAA1141, ZFP100. Experimental evidence at protein level: Swiss-Prot protein existence level 1. Involved in histone 3'-end pre-mRNA processing by associating with U7 snRNP and interacting with SLBP/pre-mRNA complex. Increases histone 3'-end pre-mRNA processing but has no effect on U7 snRNP levels, when overexpressed. Required for cell cycle progression from G1 to S phases. From Homo sapiens (Human).
   1795..1929    +  CDS            FOXO6 (fragment): FOXO6_HUMAN - Experimental evidence at protein level: Swiss-Prot protein existence level 1. Transcriptional activator. From Homo sapiens (Human).
   2042..2266    +  polyA_signal   bGH poly(A) signal: bovine growth hormone polyadenylation signal
   2282..2305    +  polyA_signal   bGH poly(A) signal (fragment): bovine growth hormone polyadenylation signal
   2309..2330    +  promoter       SV40 promoter (fragment): SV40 enhancer and early promoter
   2351..2584    +  rep_origin     f1 ori (fragment) (sequence partly withheld): f1 bacteriophage origin of replication; arrow indicates direction of (+) strand synthesis
   2589..2636    +  protein_bind   FRT: FLP-mediated recombination occurs in the 8-bp core sequence TCTAGAAA (Turan and Bode, 2011). FLP recombinase from the Saccharomyces cerevisiae 2μ plasmid
   2644..3666    +  CDS            HygR: aminoglycoside phosphotransferase from E. coli; aph(4)-Ia; confers resistance to hygromycin
   3676..3801    +  CDS            ble (fragment): BLE_KLEPN - Experimental evidence at protein level: Swiss-Prot protein existence level 1. Binding protein with a strong affinity to the bleomycin family of antibiotics. Binds to CL990; an antimitotic-antibiotic compound. From Klebsiella pneumoniae.
   3796..3917    +  polyA_signal   SV40 poly(A) signal: SV40 polyadenylation signal
   3990..4006    -  protein_bind   lac operator: The lac repressor binds to the lac operator to inhibit transcription in E. coli. This inhibition can be relieved by adding lactose or isopropyl-β-D-thiogalactopyranoside (IPTG). lac repressor encoded by lacI
   4014..4044    -  promoter       lac promoter: promoter for the E. coli lac operon
   4059..4080    -  protein_bind   CAP binding site: CAP binding activates transcription in the presence of cAMP. E. coli catabolite activator protein
   4093..4185    -  CDS            lacI (fragment): lac repressor; lacI; The lac repressor binds to the lac operator to inhibit transcription in E. coli. This inhibition can be relieved by adding lactose or isopropyl-β-D-thiogalactopyranoside (IPTG).
   4368..4956    -  rep_origin     ori: high-copy-number ColE1/pMB1/pBR322/pUC origin of replication
   5127..5987    -  CDS            AmpR: β-lactamase; bla; confers resistance to ampicillin, carbenicillin, and related antibiotics
   5988..6092    -  promoter       AmpR promoter: bla
   6151..6203    -  misc_feature   bom (fragment): basis of mobility region from pBR322
>Addgene plasmid #236171 | JPZF10 CMV-TO-SCN1A-372-NZF | addgene full sequence | sequence record 471374 | Addgene NGS Result
GTTGACATTGATTATTGACTAGTTATTAATAGTAATCAATTACGGGGTCATTAGTTCATAGCCCATATAT
GGAGTTCCGCGTTACATAACTTACGGTAAATGGCCCGCCTGGCTGACCGCCCAACGACCCCCGCCCATTG
ACGTCAATAATGACGTATGTTCCCATAGTAACGCCAATAGGGACTTTCCATTGACGTCAATGGGTGGAGT
ATTTACGGTAAACTGCCCACTTGGCAGTACATCAAGTGTATCATATGCCAAGTACGCCCCCTATTGACGT
CAATGACGGTAAATGGCCCGCCTGGCATTATGCCCAGTACATGACCTTATGGGACTTTCCTACTTGGCAG
TACATCTACGTATTAGTCATCGCTATTACCATGGTGATGCGGTTTTGGCAGTACATCAATGGGCGTGGAT
AGCGGTTTGACTCACGGGGATTTCCAAGTCTCCACCCCATTGACGTCAATGGGAGTTTGTTTTGGCACCA
AAATCAACGGGACTTTCCAAAATGTCGTAACAACTCCGCCCCATTGACGCAAATGGGCGGTAGGCGTGTA
CGGTGGGAGGTCTATATAAGCAGAGCTCTCCCTATCAGTGATAGAGATCTCCCTATCAGTGATAGAGATC
GTCGACGAGCTCGTTTAGTGAACCGTCAGATCGCCTGGAGACGCCATCCACGCTGTTTTGACCTCCATAG
AAGACACCGGGACCGATCCAGCCTCCGGACTCTAGCGTTTAAACTTAAGCTTCGCCACCATGCATGGGTG
CCACCTGTGCGGCAAGGCGTTCACACATTGCAGCGACCTGAGGAAACACGAAAGAACTCACACTGGGGAG
CGTCCTTACGAATGTAAGGAATGCGGAAAGGCCTTCATATGTGGCTACCAGCTCACCCTTCATCTTAGAA
CTCACACCGGTGAGAGACCATTTATCTGCGAGGTTTGTCACAAAAGTTATACCCAATTTTCTAACCTGTG
CCGCCACAAACGGATGCACGCTGATTGTACAGGAGAGCGACCCTTCGAATGTAGTAAATGTGGCAAGGCT
TGTACACGAAGATGCAACTTGATCCAACATCAGAAGGTACATACAGGGGAGCGGCCCTTTATCTGCGAAG
TGTGTCACAAATCATATACCCAGTTTTCCAACTTATGTAGACATAAGAGGATGCATGCCGACTGCACTGG
GGAAAGACCCTATAATTGTGAAGAATGCGGCAAAGCTTTTAACAGATGCTCTCACCTGACTCGACACAAG
AAAATTCATACCGGCGAGAGACCTTTCCAATGCGCTCTGTGCCAGAAGTCCTTCACCCAGCTGGCTCATC
TCCAGAAGCATCACCTGGTTCACACGGGCGAGCGGCCATACACTTGCCACCTTTGTAGGAAGGCCTTTAC
GCAGTGTTCTCATTTGCGACGTCACGAGAAGACGCATGCTGCTGCAGGCGGAAGCGGAGGCTCTGGCGGA
TCTGAGGGCCAGAGCGACGAGAGAGCCCTGCTGGACCAGCTGCACACCCTGCTGAGCAACACCGACGCCA
CCGGCCTGGAGGAGATCGACAGAGCCCTGGGCATCCCCGAGCTGGTGAACCAGGGCCAGGCCCTGGAGCC
CAAGCAGGACGGAGGCTGGGGATCTATGGCCGAGGAATTCGTGACCCTGAAGGACGTGGGCATGGACTTC
ACCCTGGGCGACTGGGAGCAGCTGGGCCTGGAGCAGGGCGACACCTTCTGGGACACCGCCCTGGACAACT
GCCAGGACCTGTTCCTGCTGGACCCCCCCGGCGGAGGAGACGGCCTTGGTTTGGGACACGAGAAGTTCCC
CAGCGACCTGGACCTGGACATGTTCAACGGCAGCCTGGAGTGCGACATGGAGAGCATCATCAGAAGCGAG
CTGATGGACGCCGACGGCCTGGACTTCAACTTCGACAGCTAGGCCGCTCGCGGAGGGCCCGAACAAAAAC
TCATCTCAGAAGAGGATCTGAATAGCGCCGTCGACCATCATCATAATCATCATTGAGTTTAAACCCGCTG
ATCAGCCTCGACTGTGCCTTCTAGTTGCCAGCCATCTGTTGTTTGCCCCTCCCCCGTGCCTTCCTTGACC
CTGGAAGGTGCCACTCCCACTGTCCTTTCCTAATAAAATGAGGAAATTGCATCGCATTGTCTGAGTAGGT
GTCATTCTATTCTGGGGGGTGGGGTGGGGCAGGACAGCAAGGGGGAGGATTGGGAAGACAATAGCAGGCA
TGCTGGGGATGCGGTGGGCTCTATGGAGATCTATCGATGTTCTGGGGATGCGGTGGGCTCTATGGCTTCT
GAGGCGGAAAGAACCAGCTGGGGCTCTAGGGGGTATCCCC
[124 nt withheld, positions 2351-2474]
C
[91 nt withheld, positions 2476-2566]
AGGGTGATGGTTCACGTACCTAGAAGTTCCTATTCCGAAGTTCCTATTCTCTAGAAAGTATAGGAACTTC
CTTGGCCAAAAAGCCTGAACTCACCGCGACGTCTGTCGAGAAGTTTCTGATCGAAAAGTTCGACAGCGTC
TCCGACCTGATGCAGCTCTCGGAGGGCGAAGAATCTCGTGCTTTCAGCTTCGATGTAGGAGGGCGTGGAT
ATGTCCTGCGGGTAAATAGCTGCGCCGATGGTTTCTACAAAGATCGTTATGTTTATCGGCACTTTGCATC
GGCCGCGCTCCCGATTCCGGAAGTGCTTGACATTGGGGAATTCAGCGAGAGCCTGACCTATTGCATCTCC
CGCCGTGCACAGGGTGTCACGTTGCAAGACCTGCCTGAAACCGAACTGCCCGCTGTTCTGCAGCCGGTCG
CGGAGGCCATGGATGCGATCGCTGCGGCCGATCTTAGCCAGACGAGCGGGTTCGGCCCATTCGGACCGCA
AGGAATCGGTCAATACACTACATGGCGTGATTTCATATGCGCGATTGCTGATCCCCATGTGTATCACTGG
CAAACTGTGATGGACGACACCGTCAGTGCGTCCGTCGCGCAGGCTCTCGATGAGCTGATGCTTTGGGCCG
AGGACTGCCCCGAAGTCCGGCACCTCGTGCACGCGGATTTCGGCTCCAACAATGTCCTGACGGACAATGG
CCGCATAACAGCGGTCATTGACTGGAGCGAGGCGATGTTCGGGGATTCCCAATACGAGGTCGCCAACATC
TTCTTCTGGAGGCCGTGGTTGGCTTGTATGGAGCAGCAGACGCGCTACTTCGAGCGGAGGCATCCGGAGC
TTGCAGGATCGCCGCGGCTCCGGGCGTATATGCTCCGCATTGGTCTTGACCAACTCTATCAGAGCTTGGT
TGACGGCAATTTCGATGATGCAGCTTGGGCGCAGGGTCGATGCGACGCAATCGTCCGATCCGGAGCCGGG
ACTGTCGGGCGTACACAAATCGCCCGCAGAAGCGCGGCCGTCTGGACCGATGGCTGTGTAGAAGTACTCG
CCGATAGTGGAAACCGACGCCCCAGCACTCGTCCGAGGGCAAAGGAATAGCACGTACTACGAGATTTCGA
TTCCACCGCCGCCTTCTATGAAAGGTTGGGCTTCGGAATCGTTTTCCGGGACGCCGGCTGGATGATCCTC
CAGCGCGGGGATCTCATGCTGGAGTTCTTCGCCCACCCCAACTTGTTTATTGCAGCTTATAATGGTTACA
AATAAAGCAATAGCATCACAAATTTCACAAATAAAGCATTTTTTTCACTGCATTCTAGTTGTGGTTTGTC
CAAACTCATCAATGTATCTTATCATGTCTGTATACCGTCGACCTCTAGCTAGAGCTTGGCGTAATCATGG
TCATAGCTGTTTCCTGTGTGAAATTGTTATCCGCTCACAATTCCACACAACATACGAGCCGGAAGCATAA
AGTGTAAAGCCTGGGGTGCCTAATGAGTGAGCTAACTCACATTAATTGCGTTGCGCTCACTGCCCGCTTT
CCAGTCGGGAAACCTGTCGTGCCAGCTGCATTAATGAATCGGCCAACGCGCGGGGAGAGGCGGTTTGCGT
ATTGGGCGCTCTTCCGCTTCCTCGCTCACTGACTCGCTGCGCTCGGTCGTTCGGCTGCGGCGAGCGGTAT
CAGCTCACTCAAAGGCGGTAATACGGTTATCCACAGAATCAGGGGATAACGCAGGAAAGAACATGTGAGC
AAAAGGCCAGCAAAAGGCCAGGAACCGTAAAAAGGCCGCGTTGCTGGCGTTTTTCCATAGGCTCCGCCCC
CCTGACGAGCATCACAAAAATCGACGCTCAAGTCAGAGGTGGCGAAACCCGACAGGACTATAAAGATACC
AGGCGTTTCCCCCTGGAAGCTCCCTCGTGCGCTCTCCTGTTCCGACCCTGCCGCTTACCGGATACCTGTC
CGCCTTTCTCCCTTCGGGAAGCGTGGCGCTTTCTCATAGCTCACGCTGTAGGTATCTCAGTTCGGTGTAG
GTCGTTCGCTCCAAGCTGGGCTGTGTGCACGAACCCCCCGTTCAGCCCGACCGCTGCGCCTTATCCGGTA
ACTATCGTCTTGAGTCCAACCCGGTAAGACACGACTTATCGCCACTGGCAGCAGCCACTGGTAACAGGAT
TAGCAGAGCGAGGTATGTAGGCGGTGCTACAGAGTTCTTGAAGTGGTGGCCTAACTACGGCTACACTAGA
AGAACAGTATTTGGTATCTGCGCTCTGCTGAAGCCAGTTACCTTCGGAAAAAGAGTTGGTAGCTCTTGAT
CCGGCAAACAAACCACCGCTGGTAGCGGTGGTTTTTTTGTTTGCAAGCAGCAGATTACGCGCAGAAAAAA
AGGATCTCAAGAAGATCCTTTGATCTTTTCTACGGGGTCTGACGCTCAGTGGAACGAAAACTCACGTTAA
GGGATTTTGGTCATGAGATTATCAAAAAGGATCTTCACCTAGATCCTTTTAAATTAAAAATGAAGTTTTA
AATCAATCTAAAGTATATATGAGTAAACTTGGTCTGACAGTTACCAATGCTTAATCAGTGAGGCACCTAT
CTCAGCGATCTGTCTATTTCGTTCATCCATAGTTGCCTGACTCCCCGTCGTGTAGATAACTACGATACGG
GAGGGCTTACCATCTGGCCCCAGTGCTGCAATGATACCGCGAGACCCACGCTCACCGGCTCCAGATTTAT
CAGCAATAAACCAGCCAGCCGGAAGGGCCGAGCGCAGAAGTGGTCCTGCAACTTTATCCGCCTCCATCCA
GTCTATTAATTGTTGCCGGGAAGCTAGAGTAAGTAGTTCGCCAGTTAATAGTTTGCGCAACGTTGTTGCC
ATTGCTACAGGCATCGTGGTGTCACGCTCGTCGTTTGGTATGGCTTCATTCAGCTCCGGTTCCCAACGAT
CAAGGCGAGTTACATGATCCCCCATGTTGTGCAAAAAAGCGGTTAGCTCCTTCGGTCCTCCGATCGTTGT
CAGAAGTAAGTTGGCCGCAGTGTTATCACTCATGGTTATGGCAGCACTGCATAATTCTCTTACTGTCATG
CCATCCGTAAGATGCTTTTCTGTGACTGGTGAGTACTCAACCAAGTCATTCTGAGAATAGTGTATGCGGC
GACCGAGTTGCTCTTGCCCGGCGTCAATACGGGATAATACCGCGCCACATAGCAGAACTTTAAAAGTGCT
CATCATTGGAAAACGTTCTTCGGGGCGAAAACTCTCAAGGATCTTACCGCTGTTGAGATCCAGTTCGATG
TAACCCACTCGTGCACCCAACTGATCTTCAGCATCTTTTACTTTCACCAGCGTTTCTGGGTGAGCAAAAA
CAGGAAGGCAAAATGCCGCAAAAAAGGGAATAAGGGCGACACGGAAATGTTGAATACTCATACTCTTCCT
TTTTCAATATTATTGAAGCATTTATCAGGGTTATTGTCTCATGAGCGGATACATATTTGAATGTATTTAG
AAAAATAAACAAATAGGGGTTCCGCGCACATTTCCCCGAAAAGTGCCACCTGACGTCGACGGATCGGGAG
ATCTCCCGATCCCCTATGGTGCACTCTCAGTACAATCTGCTCTGATGCCGCATAGTTAAGCCAGTATCTG
CTCCCTGCTTGTGTGTTGGAGGTCGCTGAGTAGTGCGCGAGCAAAATTTAAGCTACAACAAGGCAAGGCT
TGACCGACAATTGCATGAAGAATCTGCTTAGGGTTAGGCGTTTTGCGCTGCTTCGTACGGGCCAGATATA
CGC
